>Addgene plasmid #46708 | pcDNA3.2 mir-1-1 reporter mir44-5 | depositor full sequence | sequence record 117467 | pcDNA3.2 mir-1-1 reporter mir44-5 sequence 6000 bps
GACGGATCGGGAGATCTCCCGATCCCCTATGGTCGACTCTCAGTACAATCTGCTCTGATGCCGCATAGTT
AAGCCAGTATCTGCTCCCTGCTTGTGTGTTGGAGGTCGCTGAGTAGTGCGCGAGCAAAATTTAAGCTACA
ACAAGGCAAGGCTTGACCGACAATTGCATGAAGAATCTGCTTAGGGTTAGGCGTTTTGCGCTGCTTCGCG
ATGTACGGGCCAGATATACGCGTTGACATTGATTATTGACTAGTTATTAATAGTAATCAATTACGGGGTC
ATTAGTTCATAGCCCATATATGGAGTTCCGCGTTACATAACTTACGGTAAATGGCCCGCCTGGCTGACCG
CCCAACGACCCCCGCCCATTGACGTCAATAATGACGTATGTTCCCATAGTAACGCCAATAGGGACTTTCC
ATTGACGTCAATGGGTGGACTATTTACGGTAAACTGCCCACTTGGCAGTACATCAAGTGTATCATATGCC
AAGTACGCCCCCTATTGACGTCAATGACGGTAAATGGCCCGCCTGGCATTATGCCCAGTACATGACCTTA
TGGGACTTTCCTACTTGGCAGTACATCTACGTATTAGTCATCGCTATTACCATGGTGATGCGGTTTTGGC
AGTACATCAATGGGCGTGGATAGCGGTTTGACTCACGGGGATTTCCAAGTCTCCACCCCATTGACGTCAA
TGGGAGTTTGTTTTGGCACCAAAATCAACGGGACTTTCCAAAATGTCGTAACAACTCCGCCCCATTGACG
CAAATGGGCGGTAGGCGTGTACGGTGGGAGGTCTATATAAGCAGAGCTCTCTGGCTAACTAGAGAACCCA
CTGCTTACTGGCTTATCGAAATTAATACGACTCACTATAGGGAGACCCAAGCTGGCTAGTTAAGCTATCA
ACAAGTTTGTACAAAAAAGCAGGCTGTCGCGGGCGGTGCTGAGTTTAAGGCCTCTGAAAAGAGAAAATGG
CCAATCTGGATGTGCTCGTTGGTCATAGACGTCAACACGAACTGTTCATATGACTAGAGACACATTCAGC
TTGGCCTGCTTCTCTAGCTTCGAATTTTTCAACAGTAAGTGATTAACTAACAAAACTTAGATGCCCAGCT
TTCTTGTACAAAGTGGTTGATCTAGAGGGCCCGCAGTGGGGTCAGCTTCTACCGGGGCGGCGTCCCGGGG
TCTTGGAACTGCATGCAGACTGCCTGCTTGGGAAACATACTTCTTTATATGCCCATATGGACCTGCTAAG
CTATGGAATGTAAAGAAGTATGTATCTCAGGCCGGGACCTCTCTCGCCGCACTGAGGGGCACTCCACACC
ACGGGGGCCGCCGCGGCCGACAGCCAGCCAGGCGGCTGTGGTGGGGGTGAGGCTGGGGCGGCAGGCTGCC
TGGGCGTTGGTGGACGGTCGTGTCCCCGCCAGCATTGTTCTGTCACTTTGCCTGTGTCAGCAGGTGGAAG
TGCTCACCAGACATTCGAAGGTAAGCCTATCCCTAACCCTCTCCTCGGTCTCGATTCTACGCGTACCGGT
TAGTAATGAGTTTAAACGGGGGAGGCTAACTGAAACACGGAAGGAGACAATACCGGAAGGAACCCGCGCT
ATGACGGCAATAAAAAGACAGAATAAAACGCACGGGTGTTGGGTCGTTTGTTCATAAACGCGGGGTTCGG
TCCCAGGGCTGGCACTCTGTCGATACCCCACCGAGACCCCATTGGGGCCAATACGCCCGCGTTTCTTCCT
TTTCCCCACCCCACCCCCCAAGTTCGGGTGAAGGCCCAGGGCTCGCAGCCAACGTCGGGGCGGCAGGCCC
TGCCATAGCAGATCTGCGCAGCTGGGGCTCTAGGGGGTATCCCC
[124 nt withheld, positions 1865-1988]
C
[32 nt withheld, positions 1990-2021]
CA
[57 nt withheld, positions 2024-2080]
A
[49 nt withheld, positions 2082-2130]
CCTTTGACGTTGGAGTCCACGTTCTTT
[37 nt withheld, positions 2158-2194]
ACCCTATCTCGGTCTATTCTTTTGATTTATAAGGGATTTTGGGGATTTCGGCCTATTGGTTAAAAAATGA
GCTGATTTAACAAAAATTTAACGCGAATTAATTCTGTGGAATGTGTGTCAGTTAGGGTGTGGAAAGTCCC
CAGGCTCCCCAGCAGGCAGAAGTATGCAAAGCATGCATCTCAATTAGTCAGCAACCAGGTGTGGAAAGTC
CCCAGGCTCCCCAGCAGGCAGAAGTATGCAAAGCATGCATCTCAATTAGTCAGCAACCATAGTCCCGCCC
CTAACTCCGCCCATCCCGCCCCTAACTCCGCCCAGTTCCGCCCATTCTCCGCCCCATGGCTGACTAATTT
TTTTTATTTATGCAGAGGCCGAGGCCGCCTCTGCCTCTGAGCTATTCCAGAAGTAGTGAGGAGGCTTTTT
TGGAGGCCTAGGCTTTTGCAAAAAGCTCCCGGGAGCTTGTATATCCATTTTCGGATCTGATCAAGAGACA
GGATGAGGATCGTTTCGCATGATTGAACAAGATGGATTGCACGCAGGTTCTCCGGCCGCTTGGGTGGAGA
GGCTATTCGGCTATGACTGGGCACAACAGACAATCGGCTGCTCTGATGCCGCCGTGTTCCGGCTGTCAGC
GCAGGGGCGCCCGGTTCTTTTTGTCAAGACCGACCTGTCCGGTGCCCTGAATGAACTGCAGGACGAGGCA
GCGCGGCTATCGTGGCTGGCCACGACGGGCGTTCCTTGCGCAGCTGTGCTCGACGTTGTCACTGAAGCGG
GAAGGGACTGGCTGCTATTGGGCGAAGTGCCGGGGCAGGATCTCCTGTCATCTCACCTTGCTCCTGCCGA
GAAAGTATCCATCATGGCTGATGCAATGCGGCGGCTGCATACGCTTGATCCGGCTACCTGCCCATTCGAC
CACCAAGCGAAACATCGCATCGAGCGAGCACGTACTCGGATGGAAGCCGGTCTTGTCGATCAGGATGATC
TGGACGAAGAGCATCAGGGGCTCGCGCCAGCCGAACTGTTCGCCAGGCTCAAGGCGCGCATGCCCGACGG
CGAGGATCTCGTCGTGACCCATGGCGATGCCTGCTTGCCGAATATCATGGTGGAAAATGGCCGCTTTTCT
GGATTCATCGACTGTGGCCGGCTGGGTGTGGCGGACCGCTATCAGGACATAGCGTTGGCTACCCGTGATA
TTGCTGAAGAGCTTGGCGGCGAATGGGCTGACCGCTTCCTCGTGCTTTACGGTATCGCCGCTCCCGATTC
GCAGCGCATCGCCTTCTATCGCCTTCTTGACGAGTTCTTCTGAGCGGGACTCTGGGGTTCGCGAAATGAC
CGACCAAGCGACGCCCAACCTGCCATCACGAGATTTCGATTCCACCGCCGCCTTCTATGAAAGGTTGGGC
TTCGGAATCGTTTTCCGGGACGCCGGCTGGATGATCCTCCAGCGCGGGGATCTCATGCTGGAGTTCTTCG
CCCACCCCAACTTGTTTATTGCAGCTTATAATGGTTACAAATAAAGCAATAGCATCACAAATTTCACAAA
TAAAGCATTTTTTTCACTGCATTCTAGTTGTGGTTTGTCCAAACTCATCAATGTATCTTATCATGTCTGT
ATACCGTCGACCTCTAGCTAGAGCTTGGCGTAATCATGGTCATAGCTGTTTCCTGTGTGAAATTGTTATC
CGCTCACAATTCCACACAACATACGAGCCGGAAGCATAAAGTGTAAAGCCTGGGGTGCCTAATGAGTGAG
CTAACTCACATTAATTGCGTTGCGCTCACTGCCCGCTTTCCAGTCGGGAAACCTGTCGTGCCAGCTGCAT
TAATGAATCGGCCAACGCGCGGGGAGAGGCGGTTTGCGTATTGGGCGCTCTTCCGCTTCCTCGCTCACTG
ACTCGCTGCGCTCGGTCGTTCGGCTGCGGCGAGCGGTATCAGCTCACTCAAAGGCGGTAATACGGTTATC
CACAGAATCAGGGGATAACGCAGGAAAGAACATGTGAGCAAAAGGCCAGCAAAAGGCCAGGAACCGTAAA
AAGGCCGCGTTGCTGGCGTTTTTCCATAGGCTCCGCCCCCCTGACGAGCATCACAAAAATCGACGCTCAA
GTCAGAGGTGGCGAAACCCGACAGGACTATAAAGATACCAGGCGTTTCCCCCTGGAAGCTCCCTCGTGCG
CTCTCCTGTTCCGACCCTGCCGCTTACCGGATACCTGTCCGCCTTTCTCCCTTCGGGAAGCGTGGCGCTT
TCTCAATGCTCACGCTGTAGGTATCTCAGTTCGGTGTAGGTCGTTCGCTCCAAGCTGGGCTGTGTGCACG
AACCCCCCGTTCAGCCCGACCGCTGCGCCTTATCCGGTAACTATCGTCTTGAGTCCAACCCGGTAAGACA
CGACTTATCGCCACTGGCAGCAGCCACTGGTAACAGGATTAGCAGAGCGAGGTATGTAGGCGGTGCTACA
GAGTTCTTGAAGTGGTGGCCTAACTACGGCTACACTAGAAGGACAGTATTTGGTATCTGCGCTCTGCTGA
AGCCAGTTACCTTCGGAAAAAGAGTTGGTAGCTCTTGATCCGGCAAACAAACCACCGCTGGTAGCGGTGG
TTTTTTTGTTTGCAAGCAGCAGATTACGCGCAGAAAAAAAGGATCTCAAGAAGATCCTTTGATCTTTTCT
ACGGGGTCTGACGCTCAGTGGAACGAAAACTCACGTTAAGGGATTTTGGTCATGAGATTATCAAAAAGGA
TCTTCACCTAGATCCTTTTAAATTAAAAATGAAGTTTTAAATCAATCTAAAGTATATATGAGTAAACTTG
GTCTGACAGTTACCAATGCTTAATCAGTGAGGCACCTATCTCAGCGATCTGTCTATTTCGTTCATCCATA
GTTGCCTGACTCCCCGTCGTGTAGATAACTACGATACGGGAGGGCTTACCATCTGGCCCCAGTGCTGCAA
TGATACCGCGAGACCCACGCTCACCGGCTCCAGATTTATCAGCAATAAACCAGCCAGCCGGAAGGGCCGA
GCGCAGAAGTGGTCCTGCAACTTTATCCGCCTCCATCCAGTCTATTAATTGTTGCCGGGAAGCTAGAGTA
AGTAGTTCGCCAGTTAATAGTTTGCGCAACGTTGTTGCCATTGCTACAGGCATCGTGGTGTCACGCTCGT
CGTTTGGTATGGCTTCATTCAGCTCCGGTTCCCAACGATCAAGGCGAGTTACATGATCCCCCATGTTGTG
CAAAAAAGCGGTTAGCTCCTTCGGTCCTCCGATCGTTGTCAGAAGTAAGTTGGCCGCAGTGTTATCACTC
ATGGTTATGGCAGCACTGCATAATTCTCTTACTGTCATGCCATCCGTAAGATGCTTTTCTGTGACTGGTG
AGTACTCAACCAAGTCATTCTGAGAATAGTGTATGCGGCGACCGAGTTGCTCTTGCCCGGCGTCAATACG
GGATAATACCGCGCCACATAGCAGAACTTTAAAAGTGCTCATCATTGGAAAACGTTCTTCGGGGCGAAAA
CTCTCAAGGATCTTACCGCTGTTGAGATCCAGTTCGATGTAACCCACTCGTGCACCCAACTGATCTTCAG
CATCTTTTACTTTCACCAGCGTTTCTGGGTGAGCAAAAACAGGAAGGCAAAATGCCGCAAAAAAGGGAAT
AAGGGCGACACGGAAATGTTGAATACTCATACTCTTCCTTTTTCAATATTATTGAAGCATTTATCAGGGT
TATTGTCTCATGAGCGGATACATATTTGAATGTATTTAGAAAAATAAACAAATAGGGGTTCCGCGCACAT
TTCCCCGAAAAGTGCCACCTGACGTC
Features (pLannotate 1.2.2; 24 found; start..end, strand, type, name):
     36..80      -  misc_feature   bom (fragment): basis of mobility region from pBR322
    235..614     +  enhancer       CMV enhancer: human cytomegalovirus immediate early enhancer
    615..818     +  promoter       CMV promoter: human cytomegalovirus (CMV) immediate early promoter
    814..847     +  LTR            5' LTR (truncated) (fragment): truncated 5' long terminal repeat (LTR) from HIV-1
    863..881     +  promoter       T7 promoter: promoter for bacteriophage T7 RNA polymerase
    911..935     +  protein_bind   attB1: mutant version of attB; recombination site for the Gateway® BP reaction BP Clonase™
    972..1064    +  ncRNA          mir-44: Accession: RF00710 - microRNA mir-44
   1116..1136    -  protein_bind   attB2: mutant version of attB; core recombination site for the Gateway® BP reaction BP Clonase™
   1215..1291    +  ncRNA          mir-1: Accession: RF00103 - mir-1 microRNA precursor family
   1490..1531    +  CDS            V5 tag: epitope tag from simian virus 5
   1615..1663    +  polyA_signal   HSV TK poly(A) signal: herpes simplex virus thymidine kinase polyadenylation signal (Cole and Stacy, 1985)
   1754..1770    -  polyA_signal   bGH poly(A) signal (fragment): bovine growth hormone polyadenylation signal
   1865..2293    +  rep_origin     f1 ori (sequence partly withheld): f1 bacteriophage origin of replication; arrow indicates direction of (+) strand synthesis
   2307..2636    +  promoter       SV40 promoter: SV40 enhancer and early promoter
   2703..3494    +  CDS            neo: KKA2_KLEPN - Also known as kan, nptII. Experimental evidence at protein level: Swiss-Prot protein existence level 1. Resistance to kanamycin, neomycin, paromomycin, ribostamycin, butirosin and gentamicin B. From Klebsiella pneumoniae.
   3520..3678    +  CDS            ble (fragment): BLE_KLEPN - Experimental evidence at protein level: Swiss-Prot protein existence level 1. Binding protein with a strong affinity to the bleomycin family of antibiotics. Binds to CL990; an antimitotic-antibiotic compound. From Klebsiella pneumoniae.
   3673..3794    +  polyA_signal   SV40 poly(A) signal: SV40 polyadenylation signal
   3867..3883    -  protein_bind   lac operator: The lac repressor binds to the lac operator to inhibit transcription in E. coli. This inhibition can be relieved by adding lactose or isopropyl-β-D-thiogalactopyranoside (IPTG). lac repressor encoded by lacI
   3891..3921    -  promoter       lac promoter: promoter for the E. coli lac operon
   3936..3957    -  protein_bind   CAP binding site: CAP binding activates transcription in the presence of cAMP. E. coli catabolite activator protein
   3970..4062    -  CDS            lacI (fragment): lac repressor; lacI; The lac repressor binds to the lac operator to inhibit transcription in E. coli. This inhibition can be relieved by adding lactose or isopropyl-β-D-thiogalactopyranoside (IPTG).
   4245..4833    -  rep_origin     ori: high-copy-number ColE1/pMB1/pBR322/pUC origin of replication
   5004..5864    -  CDS            AmpR: β-lactamase; bla; confers resistance to ampicillin, carbenicillin, and related antibiotics
   5865..5969    -  promoter       AmpR promoter: bla
