[The description below was written by a language model from this plasmid's Addgene catalogue record and pLannotate feature annotations shown in this document.]
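Description:
pcDNA3.2 mir-1-1 reporter mir44-5 is a mammalian expression/RNAi plasmid built by Gateway cloning into a modified pcDNA3.2 V5-DEST backbone that carries a human mir-1-1 hairpin as a built-in reference. It is maintained in E. coli as a high-copy plasmid through a ColE1/pUC-type origin with ampicillin resistance (AmpR under its own bla promoter), and it also contains an f1 origin. For selection in mammalian cells, an SV40 enhancer/early promoter drives the neomycin phosphotransferase gene, followed by an SV40 poly(A) signal, allowing G418 selection. The annotated depositor sequence is 6,000 nt, whereas the catalogue lists the backbone without insert as 8,038 bp. That figure probably describes the destination vector before its Gateway cassette was replaced, but the record does not explain the difference.

The payload is a single CMV enhancer/promoter-driven transcript. Downstream of a T7 promoter, attB1 and attB2 recombination sites flank the insert, a variant of the C. elegans mir-44 primary microRNA hairpin described as partly synthetic. The specific mutation is not stated in the record, which refers instead to the sequence and publication. Immediately after attB2 lies the hsa-mir-1-1 precursor, then the backbone's V5 tag sequence (not meaningful here, since the insert is non-coding) and the HSV TK polyadenylation signal. Because the test hairpin and the mir-1-1 hairpin are on the same transcript, mature miR-1 output can serve as an internal normalizer for how efficiently the mir-44 variant is processed in transfected cells. This fits the associated study, which examined the primary-sequence features that license pri-miRNA hairpins for processing.
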