Addgene plasmid #46708: pcDNA3.2 mir-1-1 reporter mir44-5
Depositing lab: David Bartel. Depositing organization: Whitehead Institute for Biomedical Research. Publication: Beyond Secondary Structure: Primary-Sequence Determinants License Pri-miRNA Hairpins for Processing. Auyeung VC, Ulitsky I, McGeary SE, Bartel DP. Cell. 2013 Feb 14;152(4):844-58. doi: 10.1016/j.cell.2013.01.031. PubMed 23415231.
Backbone
  Vector backbone: pcDNA3.2 V5-DEST mir-1-1 reporter
  Backbone manufacturer: Bartel lab (Addgene plasmid# 46646)
  Backbone size w/o insert (bp): 8038
  Vector type: Mammalian Expression, RNAi
  Selectable markers: Neomycin (select with G418)
Growth in bacteria
  Bacterial resistance: Ampicillin, 100 μg/mL
  Growth temperature: 37°C
  Growth strain: DH5alpha
  Copy number: High Copy
Gene/Insert
  Gene/Insert name: mir44-5 (alt name: mir44-5 pri-mRNA)
  Species: C. elegans (nematode), Synthetic
  Mutation: see sequence and publication
  Promoter: CMV
  Tag / fusion protein: hsa-mir-1-1 (C terminal on insert); V5 (C terminal on backbone)
  Cloning method: Gateway Cloning
  Sequencing primers: 5′ CMV-F; 3′ TK-pA-R
Terms and licenses: Academic/Nonprofit Terms; Industry Terms: Not Available to Industry
How to cite: pcDNA3.2 mir-1-1 reporter mir44-5 was a gift from David Bartel (Addgene plasmid # 46708 ; http://n2t.net/addgene:46708 ; RRID:Addgene_46708)
