>Addgene plasmid #46708 | pcDNA3.2 mir-1-1 reporter mir44-5 | addgene partial sequence | sequence record 73868 | CMV-F 5'-CGCAAATGGGCGGTAGGCGTG-3'
GAAATTAATACGACTCACTATAGGGAGACCCAAGCTGGCTAGTTAAGCTATCAACAAGTTTGTACAAAAA
AGCAGGCTGTCGCGGGCGGTGCTGAGTTTAAGGCCTCTGAAAAGAGAAAATGGCCAATCTGGATGTGCTC
GTTGGTCATAGACGTCAACACGAACTGTTCATATGACTAGAGACACATTCAGCTTGGCCTGCTTCTCTAG
CTTCGAATTTTTCAACAGTAAGTGATTAACTAACAAAACTTAGATGCCCAGCTTTCTTGTACAAAGTGGT
TGATCTAGAGGGCCCGCAGTGGGGTCAGCTTCTACCGGGGCGGCGTCCCGGGGTCTTGGAACTGCATGCA
GACTGCCTGCTTGGGAAACATACTTCTTTATATGCCCATATGGACCTGCTAAGCTATGGAATGTAAAGAA
GTATGTATCTCAGGCCGGGACCTCTCTCGCCGCACTGAGGGGCACTCCACACCACGGGGGCCGCCGCGGC
CGACAGCCAGCCAGGCGGCTGTGGTGGGGGTGAGGCTGGGGCGGCAGGCTGCCTGGGCGTTGGTGGACGG
TCGTGTCCCCGCCAGCATTGTTCTGTCACTTTGCCTGTGTCAGCAGGTGGAAGTGCTCACCAGACATTCG
AAGGTAAGCCTATCCCTAACCCTCTCCTCGGTCTCGATTCTACGCGTACCGGTTAGTAATGAGTTTAAAC
GGGGGAGGCTAACTGAAACACGGAAGGAGACAATACCGGAAGGAACCCGCGCTATGACGGCAATAAAAAG
ACAGAATAAAACGCACGGGTGTTGGGTCGTTTGTTCATAAACGCGGGGTTCGGTCCCAGGGCTGGCACTC
TGTCGATACCCCACCGAGACCCCATTGGGG
